Addgene plasmid #175544: pcDNA5/FRT/TO_IgKchL_HA_HaloTag9_myc_PDGFRtmb
Purpose: Expression of HaloTag9 at the outer leaflet of the plasma membrane of mammalian cells
Depositing lab: Kai Johnsson. Depositing organization: Max Planck Institute for Medical Research. Publication: Engineered HaloTag variants for fluorescence lifetime multiplexing. Frei MS, Tarnawski M, Roberti MJ, Koch B, Hiblot J, Johnsson K. Nat Methods. 2021 Dec 16. pii: 10.1038/s41592-021-01341-x. doi: 10.1038/s41592-021-01341-x. PubMed 34916672.
Backbone
  Vector backbone: pCDNA5/FR/TO
  Vector type: Mammalian Expression
  Selectable markers: Hygromycin
Growth in bacteria
  Bacterial resistance: Ampicillin, 100 μg/mL
  Growth temperature: 37°C
  Growth strain: DH5alpha
  Copy number: High Copy
Gene/Insert
  Gene/Insert name: IgKchL_HA-HaloTag9-myc_PDGFRtmb (alt name: IgKchL_HA-HaloTag9-myc_PDGFRtmb)
  Species: H. sapiens (human)
  Mutation: HaloTag9 = HaloTag7-Q165H-P174R
  Cloning method: Gibson Cloning
Terms and licenses: Academic/Nonprofit Terms; Industry Terms: Not Available to Industry
How to cite: pcDNA5/FRT/TO_IgKchL_HA_HaloTag9_myc_PDGFRtmb was a gift from Kai Johnsson (Addgene plasmid # 175544 ; http://n2t.net/addgene:175544 ; RRID:Addgene_175544)
