[The description below was written by a language model from this plasmid's Addgene catalogue record and pLannotate feature annotations shown in this document.]
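Description:
pcDNA5/FRT/TO_IgKchL_HA_HaloTag9_myc_PDGFRtmb is a 6.3 kb mammalian expression plasmid built on the pcDNA5/FRT/TO backbone. It is designed to display the self-labeling protein HaloTag9 on the extracellular face of the plasma membrane. In E. coli it is maintained at high copy through a ColE1/pUC-type origin and selected with ampicillin via the β-lactamase gene. A partial f1 origin and remnants of lac regulatory sequence are also annotated in the backbone.

The expression cassette is driven by the CMV enhancer and promoter. Short tet operator matches follow immediately downstream, consistent with the tetracycline-regulated "TO" design, in which transcription is held off in cells expressing the Tet repressor and induced by tetracycline or doxycycline. The open reading frame begins with the mouse Igκ light-chain leader, which directs the protein into the secretory pathway. It continues with an HA epitope, HaloTag9, a myc epitope (named in the record but not picked up in the feature table) and the PDGFRβ transmembrane domain that anchors the fusion in the membrane. A bGH polyadenylation signal ends the cassette. HaloTag9 is HaloTag7 carrying the Q165H and P174R substitutions; HaloTag is a modified bacterial dehalogenase that bonds covalently to chloroalkane ligands.

Downstream, an FRT site sits directly in front of a hygromycin resistance gene with an SV40 poly(A) signal. No intact promoter is annotated upstream of this gene. This arrangement allows FLP-mediated integration into a host cell line carrying a genomic FRT site, where hygromycin resistance is typically activated only after correct recombination, yielding isogenic stable lines. According to the associated publication's title, the HaloTag variants were engineered for fluorescence lifetime multiplexing. This construct provides a cell-surface-displayed version that can be labeled with fluorescent chloroalkane substrates.
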