Features (pLannotate 1.2.2; 24 found; start..end, strand, type, name):
     86..138     -  misc_feature   bom (fragment): basis of mobility region from pBR322
    293..672     +  enhancer       CMV enhancer: human cytomegalovirus immediate early enhancer
    673..876     +  promoter       CMV promoter: human cytomegalovirus (CMV) immediate early promoter
    878..897     +  promoter       PLtetO-1 promoter (fragment): modified phage lambda PL promoter with tet operator sites (Lutz and Bujard, 1997)
    899..918     +  promoter       PLtetO-1 promoter (fragment): modified phage lambda PL promoter with tet operator sites (Lutz and Bujard, 1997)
    926..959     +  promoter       TRE3GV promoter (fragment): 3rd-generation Tet-responsive promoter that can be activated by binding of Tet-On® 3G, optimized for retroviral and lentiviral vectors
   1101..1163    +  sig_peptide    Igκ leader: leader sequence from mouse immunoglobulin κ light chain
   1163..1186    +  CDS            3xHA (fragment): three tandem HA epitope tags
   1218..2101    +  CDS            HaloTag® (fragment): modified bacterial dehalogenase that forms covalent bonds with chloroalkane derivatives
   2145..2291    +  CDS            PDGFRβ TM domain: transmembrane domain from platelet derived growth factor receptor beta
   2344..2568    +  polyA_signal   bGH poly(A) signal: bovine growth hormone polyadenylation signal
   2572..2593    +  promoter       SV40 promoter (fragment): SV40 enhancer and early promoter
   2614..2847    +  rep_origin     f1 ori (fragment) (sequence partly withheld): f1 bacteriophage origin of replication; arrow indicates direction of (+) strand synthesis
   2852..2899    +  protein_bind   FRT: FLP-mediated recombination occurs in the 8-bp core sequence TCTAGAAA (Turan and Bode, 2011). FLP recombinase from the Saccharomyces cerevisiae 2μ plasmid
   2907..3929    +  CDS            HygR: aminoglycoside phosphotransferase from E. coli; aph(4)-Ia; confers resistance to hygromycin
   3939..4064    +  CDS            ble (fragment): BLE_KLEPN - Experimental evidence at protein level: Swiss-Prot protein existence level 1. Binding protein with a strong affinity to the bleomycin family of antibiotics. Binds to CL990; an antimitotic-antibiotic compound. From Klebsiella pneumoniae.
   4059..4180    +  polyA_signal   SV40 poly(A) signal: SV40 polyadenylation signal
   4253..4269    -  protein_bind   lac operator: The lac repressor binds to the lac operator to inhibit transcription in E. coli. This inhibition can be relieved by adding lactose or isopropyl-β-D-thiogalactopyranoside (IPTG). lac repressor encoded by lacI
   4277..4307    -  promoter       lac promoter: promoter for the E. coli lac operon
   4322..4343    -  protein_bind   CAP binding site: CAP binding activates transcription in the presence of cAMP. E. coli catabolite activator protein
   4356..4448    -  CDS            lacI (fragment): lac repressor; lacI; The lac repressor binds to the lac operator to inhibit transcription in E. coli. This inhibition can be relieved by adding lactose or isopropyl-β-D-thiogalactopyranoside (IPTG).
   4631..5219    -  rep_origin     ori: high-copy-number ColE1/pMB1/pBR322/pUC origin of replication
   5390..6250    -  CDS            AmpR: β-lactamase; bla; confers resistance to ampicillin, carbenicillin, and related antibiotics
   6251..27      -  promoter       AmpR promoter (across the origin): bla
>Addgene plasmid #175544 | pcDNA5/FRT/TO_IgKchL_HA_HaloTag9_myc_PDGFRtmb | addgene full sequence | sequence record 347601 | Addgene NGS Result
GAAAAATAAACAAATAGGGGTTCCGCGCACATTTCCCCGAAAAGTGCCACCTGACGTCGACGGATCGGGA
GATCTCCCGATCCCCTATGGTGCACTCTCAGTACAATCTGCTCTGATGCCGCATAGTTAAGCCAGTATCT
GCTCCCTGCTTGTGTGTTGGAGGTCGCTGAGTAGTGCGCGAGCAAAATTTAAGCTACAACAAGGCAAGGC
TTGACCGACAATTGCATGAAGAATCTGCTTAGGGTTAGGCGTTTTGCGCTGCTTCGCGATGTACGGGCCA
GATATACGCGTTGACATTGATTATTGACTAGTTATTAATAGTAATCAATTACGGGGTCATTAGTTCATAG
CCCATATATGGAGTTCCGCGTTACATAACTTACGGTAAATGGCCCGCCTGGCTGACCGCCCAACGACCCC
CGCCCATTGACGTCAATAATGACGTATGTTCCCATAGTAACGCCAATAGGGACTTTCCATTGACGTCAAT
GGGTGGAGTATTTACGGTAAACTGCCCACTTGGCAGTACATCAAGTGTATCATATGCCAAGTACGCCCCC
TATTGACGTCAATGACGGTAAATGGCCCGCCTGGCATTATGCCCAGTACATGACCTTATGGGACTTTCCT
ACTTGGCAGTACATCTACGTATTAGTCATCGCTATTACCATGGTGATGCGGTTTTGGCAGTACATCAATG
GGCGTGGATAGCGGTTTGACTCACGGGGATTTCCAAGTCTCCACCCCATTGACGTCAATGGGAGTTTGTT
TTGGCACCAAAATCAACGGGACTTTCCAAAATGTCGTAACAACTCCGCCCCATTGACGCAAATGGGCGGT
AGGCGTGTACGGTGGGAGGTCTATATAAGCAGAGCTCTCCCTATCAGTGATAGAGATCTCCCTATCAGTG
ATAGAGATCGTCGACGAGCTCGTTTAGTGAACCGTCAGATCGCCTGGAGACGCCATCCACGCTGTTTTGA
CCTCCATAGAAGACACCGGGACCGATCCAGCCTCCGGACTCTAGCGTTTAAACTTAAGCTTGGTACCGAG
CTCGGATCCACTAGTCCAGTGTGGTGGAATTCTGCAGATATCCAGCAACCATGGAGACAGACACACTCCT
GCTATGGGTACTGCTGCTCTGGGTTCCAGGTTCCACTGGTGACTATCCATATGATGTTCCAGATTATGCT
GGGGCCCAGCCGGCCAGATCAGGATCCGAAATCGGTACTGGCTTTCCATTCGACCCCCATTATGTGGAAG
TCCTGGGCGAGCGCATGCACTACGTCGATGTTGGTCCGCGCGATGGCACCCCTGTGCTGTTCCTGCACGG
TAACCCGACCTCCTCCTACGTGTGGCGCAACATCATCCCGCATGTTGCACCGACCCATCGCTGCATTGCT
CCAGACCTGATCGGTATGGGCAAATCCGACAAACCAGACCTGGGTTATTTCTTCGACGACCACGTCCGCT
TCATGGATGCCTTCATCGAAGCCCTGGGTCTGGAAGAGGTCGTCCTGGTCATTCACGACTGGGGCTCCGC
TCTGGGTTTCCACTGGGCCAAGCGCAATCCAGAGCGCGTCAAAGGTATTGCATTTATGGAGTTCATCCGC
CCTATCCCGACCTGGGACGAATGGCCAGAATTTGCCCGCGAGACCTTCCAGGCCTTCCGCACCACCGACG
TCGGCCGCAAGCTGATCATCGATCATAACGTTTTTATCGAGGGTACGCTGCGTATGGGTGTCGTCCGCCC
GCTGACTGAAGTCGAGATGGACCATTACCGCGAGCCGTTCCTGAATCCTGTTGACCGCGAGCCACTGTGG
CGCTTCCCAAACGAGCTGCCAATCGCCGGTGAGCCAGCGAACATCGTCGCGCTGGTCGAAGAATACATGG
ACTGGCTGCACCAGTCCCCTGTCCCGAAGCTGCTGTTCTGGGGCACCCCAGGCGTTCTGATCCCACCGGC
CGAAGCCGCTCGCCTGGCCAAAAGCCTGCCTAACTGCAAGGCTGTGGACATCGGCCCGGGTCTGAATCTG
CTGCAAGAAGACAACCCGGACCTGATCGGCAGCGAGATCGCGCGCTGGCTGTCTACTCTGGAGATTTCCG
GTGGCGTCGACGAACAAAAACTCATCTCAGAAGAGGATCTGAATGCTGTGGGCCAGGACACGCAGGAGGT
CATCGTGGTGCCACACTCCTTGCCCTTTAAGGTGGTGGTGATCTCAGCCATCCTGGCCCTGGTGGTGCTC
ACCATCATCTCCCTTATCATCCTCATCATGCTTTGGCAGAAGAAGCCACGTTAGTAACCGCTCGAGTCTA
GAGGGCCCGTTTAAACCCGCTGATCAGCCTCGACTGTGCCTTCTAGTTGCCAGCCATCTGTTGTTTGCCC
CTCCCCCGTGCCTTCCTTGACCCTGGAAGGTGCCACTCCCACTGTCCTTTCCTAATAAAATGAGGAAATT
GCATCGCATTGTCTGAGTAGGTGTCATTCTATTCTGGGGGGTGGGGTGGGGCAGGACAGCAAGGGGGAGG
ATTGGGAAGACAATAGCAGGCATGCTGGGGATGCGGTGGGCTCTATGGCTTCTGAGGCGGAAAGAACCAG
CTGGGGCTCTAGGGGGTATCCCC
[124 nt withheld, positions 2614-2737]
C
[91 nt withheld, positions 2739-2829]
AGGGTGATGGTTCACGTACCTAGAAGTTCCTATTCCGAAGTTCCTATTCTCTAGAAAGTATAGGAACTTC
CTTGGCCAAAAAGCCTGAACTCACCGCGACGTCTGTCGAGAAGTTTCTGATCGAAAAGTTCGACAGCGTC
TCCGACCTGATGCAGCTCTCGGAGGGCGAAGAATCTCGTGCTTTCAGCTTCGATGTAGGAGGGCGTGGAT
ATGTCCTGCGGGTAAATAGCTGCGCCGATGGTTTCTACAAAGATCGTTATGTTTATCGGCACTTTGCATC
GGCCGCGCTCCCGATTCCGGAAGTGCTTGACATTGGGGAATTCAGCGAGAGCCTGACCTATTGCATCTCC
CGCCGTGCACAGGGTGTCACGTTGCAAGACCTGCCTGAAACCGAACTGCCCGCTGTTCTGCAGCCGGTCG
CGGAGGCCATGGATGCGATCGCTGCGGCCGATCTTAGCCAGACGAGCGGGTTCGGCCCATTCGGACCGCA
AGGAATCGGTCAATACACTACATGGCGTGATTTCATATGCGCGATTGCTGATCCCCATGTGTATCACTGG
CAAACTGTGATGGACGACACCGTCAGTGCGTCCGTCGCGCAGGCTCTCGATGAGCTGATGCTTTGGGCCG
AGGACTGCCCCGAAGTCCGGCACCTCGTGCACGCGGATTTCGGCTCCAACAATGTCCTGACGGACAATGG
CCGCATAACAGCGGTCATTGACTGGAGCGAGGCGATGTTCGGGGATTCCCAATACGAGGTCGCCAACATC
TTCTTCTGGAGGCCGTGGTTGGCTTGTATGGAGCAGCAGACGCGCTACTTCGAGCGGAGGCATCCGGAGC
TTGCAGGATCGCCGCGGCTCCGGGCGTATATGCTCCGCATTGGTCTTGACCAACTCTATCAGAGCTTGGT
TGACGGCAATTTCGATGATGCAGCTTGGGCGCAGGGTCGATGCGACGCAATCGTCCGATCCGGAGCCGGG
ACTGTCGGGCGTACACAAATCGCCCGCAGAAGCGCGGCCGTCTGGACCGATGGCTGTGTAGAAGTACTCG
CCGATAGTGGAAACCGACGCCCCAGCACTCGTCCGAGGGCAAAGGAATAGCACGTACTACGAGATTTCGA
TTCCACCGCCGCCTTCTATGAAAGGTTGGGCTTCGGAATCGTTTTCCGGGACGCCGGCTGGATGATCCTC
CAGCGCGGGGATCTCATGCTGGAGTTCTTCGCCCACCCCAACTTGTTTATTGCAGCTTATAATGGTTACA
AATAAAGCAATAGCATCACAAATTTCACAAATAAAGCATTTTTTTCACTGCATTCTAGTTGTGGTTTGTC
CAAACTCATCAATGTATCTTATCATGTCTGTATACCGTCGACCTCTAGCTAGAGCTTGGCGTAATCATGG
TCATAGCTGTTTCCTGTGTGAAATTGTTATCCGCTCACAATTCCACACAACATACGAGCCGGAAGCATAA
AGTGTAAAGCCTGGGGTGCCTAATGAGTGAGCTAACTCACATTAATTGCGTTGCGCTCACTGCCCGCTTT
CCAGTCGGGAAACCTGTCGTGCCAGCTGCATTAATGAATCGGCCAACGCGCGGGGAGAGGCGGTTTGCGT
ATTGGGCGCTCTTCCGCTTCCTCGCTCACTGACTCGCTGCGCTCGGTCGTTCGGCTGCGGCGAGCGGTAT
CAGCTCACTCAAAGGCGGTAATACGGTTATCCACAGAATCAGGGGATAACGCAGGAAAGAACATGTGAGC
AAAAGGCCAGCAAAAGGCCAGGAACCGTAAAAAGGCCGCGTTGCTGGCGTTTTTCCATAGGCTCCGCCCC
CCTGACGAGCATCACAAAAATCGACGCTCAAGTCAGAGGTGGCGAAACCCGACAGGACTATAAAGATACC
AGGCGTTTCCCCCTGGAAGCTCCCTCGTGCGCTCTCCTGTTCCGACCCTGCCGCTTACCGGATACCTGTC
CGCCTTTCTCCCTTCGGGAAGCGTGGCGCTTTCTCATAGCTCACGCTGTAGGTATCTCAGTTCGGTGTAG
GTCGTTCGCTCCAAGCTGGGCTGTGTGCACGAACCCCCCGTTCAGCCCGACCGCTGCGCCTTATCCGGTA
ACTATCGTCTTGAGTCCAACCCGGTAAGACACGACTTATCGCCACTGGCAGCAGCCACTGGTAACAGGAT
TAGCAGAGCGAGGTATGTAGGCGGTGCTACAGAGTTCTTGAAGTGGTGGCCTAACTACGGCTACACTAGA
AGAACAGTATTTGGTATCTGCGCTCTGCTGAAGCCAGTTACCTTCGGAAAAAGAGTTGGTAGCTCTTGAT
CCGGCAAACAAACCACCGCTGGTAGCGGTGGTTTTTTTGTTTGCAAGCAGCAGATTACGCGCAGAAAAAA
AGGATCTCAAGAAGATCCTTTGATCTTTTCTACGGGGTCTGACGCTCAGTGGAACGAAAACTCACGTTAA
GGGATTTTGGTCATGAGATTATCAAAAAGGATCTTCACCTAGATCCTTTTAAATTAAAAATGAAGTTTTA
AATCAATCTAAAGTATATATGAGTAAACTTGGTCTGACAGTTACCAATGCTTAATCAGTGAGGCACCTAT
CTCAGCGATCTGTCTATTTCGTTCATCCATAGTTGCCTGACTCCCCGTCGTGTAGATAACTACGATACGG
GAGGGCTTACCATCTGGCCCCAGTGCTGCAATGATACCGCGAGACCCACGCTCACCGGCTCCAGATTTAT
CAGCAATAAACCAGCCAGCCGGAAGGGCCGAGCGCAGAAGTGGTCCTGCAACTTTATCCGCCTCCATCCA
GTCTATTAATTGTTGCCGGGAAGCTAGAGTAAGTAGTTCGCCAGTTAATAGTTTGCGCAACGTTGTTGCC
ATTGCTACAGGCATCGTGGTGTCACGCTCGTCGTTTGGTATGGCTTCATTCAGCTCCGGTTCCCAACGAT
CAAGGCGAGTTACATGATCCCCCATGTTGTGCAAAAAAGCGGTTAGCTCCTTCGGTCCTCCGATCGTTGT
CAGAAGTAAGTTGGCCGCAGTGTTATCACTCATGGTTATGGCAGCACTGCATAATTCTCTTACTGTCATG
CCATCCGTAAGATGCTTTTCTGTGACTGGTGAGTACTCAACCAAGTCATTCTGAGAATAGTGTATGCGGC
GACCGAGTTGCTCTTGCCCGGCGTCAATACGGGATAATACCGCGCCACATAGCAGAACTTTAAAAGTGCT
CATCATTGGAAAACGTTCTTCGGGGCGAAAACTCTCAAGGATCTTACCGCTGTTGAGATCCAGTTCGATG
TAACCCACTCGTGCACCCAACTGATCTTCAGCATCTTTTACTTTCACCAGCGTTTCTGGGTGAGCAAAAA
CAGGAAGGCAAAATGCCGCAAAAAAGGGAATAAGGGCGACACGGAAATGTTGAATACTCATACTCTTCCT
TTTTCAATATTATTGAAGCATTTATCAGGGTTATTGTCTCATGAGCGGATACATATTTGAATGTATTTA
